Addgene plasmid #124068: pJET1.2[eb-Tc’bhsp-EGFP-2A-Cre;3xP3-gTc’v-SV40]
Purpose: CRISPR/Cas mediated knock-in via non-homologous end-joining in Tribolium; bhsp drives EGFP expression; Dm-ebony for linearization; (Transformation plasmid; Black eye marker)
Depositing lab: Gregor Bucher. Depositing organization: Georg-August-Universitaet Goettingen. Publication: An ancestral apical brain region contributes to the central complex under the control of foxQ2 in the beetle Tribolium. He B, Buescher M, Farnworth MS, Strobl F, Stelzer EH, Koniszewski ND, Muehlen D, Bucher G. Elife. 2019 Oct 18;8. pii: 49065. doi: 10.7554/eLife.49065. PubMed 31625505.
Backbone
  Vector backbone: pJET1.2
  Backbone size w/o insert (bp): 2990
  Total vector size (bp): 6851
  Vector type: Insect Expression, Cre/Lox, CRISPR
Growth in bacteria
  Bacterial resistance: Ampicillin, 100 μg/mL
  Growth temperature: 37°C
  Growth strain: DH5alpha
  Copy number: High Copy
Gene/Insert
  Gene/Insert name: eb-Tc’bhsp-EGFP-2A-Cre; 3xP3-gTc’v-SV40
  Insert size (bp): 3861
  Promoter: bhsp68
  Cloning method: Restriction Enzyme; 5′ cloning site ApaI (unknown if destroyed); 3′ cloning site XbaI (unknown if destroyed)
  Sequencing primers: 5′ GAAGAACATCGATTTTCCATGGC; 3′ TAATACGACTCACTATAGG
Terms and licenses: Academic/Nonprofit Terms; Industry Terms: Not Available to Industry
How to cite: pJET1.2[eb-Tc’bhsp-EGFP-2A-Cre;3xP3-gTc’v-SV40] was a gift from Gregor Bucher (Addgene plasmid # 124068 ; http://n2t.net/addgene:124068 ; RRID:Addgene_124068)
