[The description below was written by a language model from this plasmid's Addgene catalogue record and pLannotate feature annotations shown in this document.]
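Description:
pJET1.2[eb-Tc'bhsp-EGFP-2A-Cre;3xP3-gTc'v-SV40] is a 6.85 kb donor (transformation) plasmid for CRISPR/Cas-mediated knock-in by non-homologous end-joining in the beetle Tribolium. It is built on the pJET1.2 cloning backbone. A high-copy ColE1/pUC-type origin supports replication in E. coli, and the β-lactamase gene with its own promoter provides ampicillin selection. Backbone remnants in the feature table include a T7 promoter, the lac UV5 promoter and operator region, and a fragment of the eco47IR lethal gene that pJET1.2 uses for positive selection of inserts. This gene is interrupted here by the 3.9 kb insert.

The insert holds two units in opposite orientations. The first is an EGFP-P2A-Cre reading frame followed by SV40 3′ sequence with a polyadenylation signal. According to the record it is driven by the Tribolium basal hsp68 (bhsp) core promoter, which the automated annotation did not pick up. The 2A peptide causes EGFP and Cre recombinase to be released as separate proteins from a single transcript. The second unit is the transformation marker, named 3xP3-gTc'v-SV40. The table shows a short hsp70 core promoter fragment consistent with a 3xP3 artificial eye promoter, followed by several separated tryptophan 2,3-dioxygenase matches. This pattern fits a genomic, intron-containing copy of Tribolium vermilion. The gene is required for eye pigmentation, which accounts for the "black eye marker" in the record.

The "eb" element is a Drosophila ebony sequence that serves as a guide RNA target, so that Cas9 linearizes the plasmid in vivo for insertion at a cut genomic site. It is not annotated in the table. The associated publication concerns foxQ2 and brain development in Tribolium.
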