Features (pLannotate 1.2.2; 20 found; start..end, strand, type, name):
     67..927     -  CDS            AmpR: β-lactamase; bla; confers resistance to ampicillin, carbenicillin, and related antibiotics
    928..1032    -  promoter       AmpR promoter: bla
   1424..1442    +  promoter       T7 promoter: promoter for bacteriophage T7 RNA polymerase
   1574..1696    +  promoter       hsp70 promoter (fragment): Drosophila melanogaster hsp70Bb promoter
   1710..1726    +  misc_feature   MCS (fragment): multiple cloning site
   1732..1959    +  CDS            T23O_TRICA (fragment): Experimental evidence at transcript level: Swiss-Prot protein existence level 2. Heme-dependent dioxygenase that catalyzes the oxidative cleavage of the L-tryptophan (L-Trp) pyrrole ring and converts L- tryptophan to N-formyl-L-kynurenine. Catalyzes the oxidative cleavage of the indole moiety (By similarity). Required for normal eye pigmentation. From Tribolium castaneum (Red flour beetle).
   2006..2800    +  CDS            v (fragment): T23O_DROME - Experimental evidence at protein level: Swiss-Prot protein existence level 1. Heme-dependent dioxygenase that catalyzes the oxidative cleavage of the L-tryptophan (L-Trp) pyrrole ring and converts L- tryptophan to N-formyl-L-kynurenine. Catalyzes the oxidative cleavage of the indole moiety (PubMed:23333332). Required during larval growth to control the level of potentially harmful free tryptophan in the hemolymph. In the adult the same reaction is the first step in the ommochrome biosynthetic pathway (PubMed:2108317). From Drosophila melanogaster (Fruit fly).
   2854..2940    +  CDS            tdo-2 (fragment): T23O_CAEEL - Experimental evidence at protein level: Swiss-Prot protein existence level 1. Heme-dependent dioxygenase that catalyzes the oxidative cleavage of the L-tryptophan (L-Trp) pyrrole ring and converts L- tryptophan to N-formyl-L-kynurenine (PubMed:27995966). Catalyzes the oxidative cleavage of the indole moiety (PubMed:27995966). Involved in regulation of protein homeostasis, longevity and reproducive life span (PubMed:22927396, PubMed:27995966). Specifically regulates proteotoxicity due to age-related aggregation of proteins like alpha- synuclein, via its effects on tryptophan metabo
   2994..3146    +  CDS            T23O_TRICA (fragment): Experimental evidence at transcript level: Swiss-Prot protein existence level 2. Heme-dependent dioxygenase that catalyzes the oxidative cleavage of the L-tryptophan (L-Trp) pyrrole ring and converts L- tryptophan to N-formyl-L-kynurenine. Catalyzes the oxidative cleavage of the indole moiety (By similarity). Required for normal eye pigmentation. From Tribolium castaneum (Red flour beetle).
   3179..3260    -  polyA_signal   SV40 poly(A) signal: SV40 polyadenylation signal
   3283..3364    -  CDS            large T antigen (fragment): large T antigen from SV40 (simian virus 40)
   3365..4396    -  CDS            Cre: site-specific recombinase Cre is a site-specific recombinase from bacteriophage P1. Recombination occurs at loxP sequences.
   4397..4453    -  CDS            P2A: 2A peptide from porcine teschovirus-1 polyprotein Eukaryotic ribosomes fail to insert a peptide bond between the Gly and Pro residues, yielding separate polypeptides.
   4463..5179    -  CDS            EGFP: EGFP is a basic (constitutively fluorescent) green fluorescent protein published in 1996, derived from Aequorea victoria. It is reported to be a rapidly-maturing weak dimer with moderate acid sensitivity.
   5336..5749    -  CDS            eco47IR (fragment): T2E7_ECOLX - Protein predicted: Swiss-Prot protein existence level 4. Recognizes the double-stranded sequence GGWCC and cleaves after G-1. From Escherichia coli.
   5778..5794    -  protein_bind   lac operator: The lac repressor binds to the lac operator to inhibit transcription in E. coli. This inhibition can be relieved by adding lactose or isopropyl-β-D-thiogalactopyranoside (IPTG). lac repressor encoded by lacI
   5802..5832    -  promoter       lac UV5 promoter: E. coli lac promoter with an "up" mutation
   5847..5868    -  protein_bind   CAP binding site: CAP binding activates transcription in the presence of cAMP. E. coli catabolite activator protein
   5893..5976    -  CDS            lacI (fragment): lac repressor; lacI; The lac repressor binds to the lac operator to inhibit transcription in E. coli. This inhibition can be relieved by adding lactose or isopropyl-β-D-thiogalactopyranoside (IPTG).
   6159..6747    -  rep_origin     ori: high-copy-number ColE1/pMB1/pBR322/pUC origin of replication
>Addgene plasmid #124068 | pJET1.2[eb-Tc’bhsp-EGFP-2A-Cre;3xP3-gTc’v-SV40] | addgene full sequence | sequence record 240659 | Addgene NGS Result
CCTTTTAAATTAAAAATGAAGTTTTAAATCAATCTAAAGTATATATGAGTAAACTTGGTCTGACAGTTAC
CAATGCTTAATCAGTGAGGCACCTATCTCAGCGATCTGTCTATTTCGTTCATCCATAGTTGCCTGACTCC
CCGTCGTGTAGATAACTACGATACGGGAGGGCTTACCATCTGGCCCCAGTGCTGCAATGATACCGCGAGA
CCCACGCTCACCGGCTCCAGATTTATCAGCAATAAACCAGCCAGCCGGAAGGGCCGAGCGCAGAAGTGGT
CCTGCAACTTTATCCGCCTCCATCCAGTCTATTAATTGTTGCCGGGAAGCTAGAGTAAGTAGTTCGCCAG
TTAATAGTTTGCGCAACGTTGTTGCCATTGCTACAGGCATCGTGGTGTCACGCTCGTCGTTTGGTATGGC
TTCATTCAGCTCCGGTTCCCAACGATCAAGGCGAGTTACATGATCCCCCATGTTGTGCAAAAAAGCGGTT
AGCTCCTTCGGTCCTCCGATCGTTGTCAGAAGTAAGTTGGCCGCAGTGTTATCACTCATGGTTATGGCAG
CACTGCATAATTCTCTTACTGTCATGCCATCCGTAAGATGCTTTTCTGTGACTGGTGAGTACTCAACCAA
GTCATTCTGAGAATAGTGTATGCGGCGACCGAGTTGCTCTTGCCCGGCGTCAATACGGGATAATACCGCG
CCACATAGCAGAACTTTAAAAGTGCTCATCATTGGAAAACGTTCTTCGGGGCGAAAACTCTCAAGGATCT
TACCGCTGTTGAGATCCAGTTCGATGTAACCCACTCGTGCACCCAACTGATCTTCAGCATCTTTTACTTT
CACCAGCGTTTCTGGGTGAGCAAAAACAGGAAGGCAAAATGCCGCAAAAAAGGGAATAAGGGCGACACGG
AAATGTTGAATACTCATACTCTTCCTTTTTCAATATTATTGAAGCATTTATCAGGGTTATTGTCTCATGA
GCGGATACATATTTGAATGTATTTAGAAAAATAAACAAATAGGGGTTCCGCGCACATTTCCCCGAAAAGT
GCCACCTGACGTCTAAGAAACCATTATTATCATGACATTAACCTATAAAAATAGGCGTATCACGAGGCCG
CCCCTGCAGCCGAATTATATTATTTTTGCCAAATAATTTTTAACAAAAGCTCTGAAGTCTTCTTCATTTA
AATTCTTAGATGATACTTCATCTGGAAAATTGTCCCAATTAGTAGCATCACGCTGTGAGTAAGTTCTAAA
CCATTTTTTTATTGTTGTATTATCTCTAATCTTACTACTCGATGAGTTTTCGGTATTATCTCTATTTTTA
ACTTGGAGCAGGTTCCATTCATTGTTTTTTTCATCATAGTGAATAAAATCAACTGCTTTAACACTTGTGC
CTGAACACCATATCCATCCGGCGTAATACGACTCACTATAGGGAGAGCGGCCGCCAGATCTTCCGGATGG
CTCGAGTTTTTCAGCAAGATTCTAGACATTATTCATTAGAGACTAATTCAATTAGAGCTAATTCAATTAG
GATCCAAGCTTATCGATTTCGAACCCTCGACCGCCGGAGTATAAATAGAGGCGCTTCGTCTACGGAGCGA
CAATTCAATTCAAACAAGCAAAGTGAACACGTCGCTAAGCGAAAGCTAAGCAAATAAACAAGCGCAGCTG
AACAAGCTAAACAATCGGGGTACCGCTAGAGTCGACGGTACCGCGGTCGTAATGAGTTGCCCACTGAGAC
CCTCGTAAGTATGATTTAATTTAATTATTCCATTTACAATTAATCGTAAATTAAGTGAAGCCCAAGAAGG
CGACCAACTGAGCGAAGAATGTGGGATGCTTTACGGTGAATACTTGATGTTGGACAAGATTTTAGAAGCC
CAAAGACTACTCAGCGAGCAAAATAACCAACCCGTGCACGACGAGCACTTATTTATTGTGACCCATCAAG
GTAAAAAACCCACTTAACCGTAATTAACTATAACAAGTAATTCCAGCGTATGAGTTATGGTTCAAACAAA
TAATCTACGAGCTGGACTCGATCCGCAACATTTTCAGCGACGTTTTAGAAGAGTCGCAAACTTTGGAAAT
CCTCAAACGCCTCAATCGTGTTGTTTTGATCCTCAAGGTTCACAATTTCGCAACAAATTGCGGTCACGAG
ATAAAACTGTCGCAATTGTAGGTTTTGGTGGACCAAGTAATGATTCTGGAAACGATGACACCGCTCGATT
TCATGGACTTCCGGTGTTATCTGCGGCCCGCTTCCGGGTTCCAGAGCCTGCAGTTCAGGCTCCTGGAAAA
TAAGCTCGGGGTGCGCCAGGAAAACCGCGTCAAATACAACCAGAATTACTCGAAAGTGTTCGGAAACGAC
GAAAAAGCGCTCGAGCAAATCGCCAAGTCGGAGAAAGAGCCGTCTTTGACCGATTTGGTCCAGCGGTGGC
TGGAGCGAACGCCGGGGCTGGAGCTCGAGGGGTTTAATTTCTGGGGGAAGTACCAAAAAGCGGTCGAGAA
GCTTTTAACCGAGCAAAAAGAACTGGCGGAGAAAGAGGAGGCGGAGACTTTAAAGCGTTACAAATTGAAC
GATTTGGAGAAGAGACGCGAGGTTTACGAGTCGATTTTTAAAGTTGAGGTCCATGAGGCTCTAATGTCGC
GCGGCGAGAGGCGCTTCTCACACAAAGCCCTGCAAGGGGCTATCATGATCACCTTTTACAGGGACGAACC
CAGGTTCAGTCAGCCCCACCAAATTCTAACACTTTTGATGGACATAGACTCGCTGATTACGAAATGGCGG
TGTTAGTAAATCCGTACGTCAATTGTTTTTGTTTAAATTTTATAATTTCAGATAATCATGTTTTGATGGT
GCAAAGAATGATTGGTTCTTCGCAGTTAGGAACAGGGGGCTCTTCGGGGTATCAGTATTTAAGGTCAACG
TTAAGGTGAAATTGATTTCAACACGGTTTTTGCAATGTTTGATTTTGTTTTTCAGCGATCGGTATAAAGT
TTTCGTGGACCTTTTCAATTTATCGACGTTTTTGATACCACGGTCCTACATCCCCCCCTTGTCTACGTCT
ATGAGAAGTCATTTGTGCAATTGGGGGTCGGCGAATAGCACCAATAACGTGTCGAATGGAAACAATTAAG
ATGAGTTTGGACAAACCACAACTAGAATGCAGTGAAAAAAATGCTTTATTTGTGAAATTTGTGATGCTAT
TGCTTTATTTGTAACCATTATAAGCTGCAATAAACAAGTTAACAACAACAATTGCATTCATTTTATGTTT
CAGGTTCAGGGGGAGGTGTGGGAGGTTTTTTAAAGCAAGTAAAACCTCTACAAATGTGGTATGGCTGATT
ATGACTAATCGCCATCTTCCAGCAGGCGCACCATTGCCCCTGTTTCACTATCCAGGTTACGGATATAGTT
CATGACAATATTTACATTGGTCCAGCCACCAGCTTGCATGATCTCCGGTATTGAAACTCCAGCGCGGGCC
ATATCTCGCGCGGCTCCGACACGGGCACTGTGTCCAGACCAGGCCAGGTATCTCTGACCAGAGTCATCCT
TAGCGCCGTAAATCAATCGATGAGTTGCTTCAAAAATCCCTTCCAGGGCGCGAGTTGATAGCTGGCTGGT
GGCAGATGGCGCGGCAACACCATTTTTTCTGACCCGGCAAAACAGGTAGTTATTCGGATCATCAGCTACA
CCAGAGACGGAAATCCATCGCTCGACCAGTTTAGTTACCCCCAGGCTAAGTGCCTTCTCTACACCTGCGG
TGCTAACCAGCGTTTTCGTTCTGCCAATATGGATTAACATTCTCCCACCGTCAGTACGTGAGATATCTTT
AACCCTGATCCTGGCAATTTCGGCTATACGTAACAGGGTGTTATAAGCAATCCCCAGAAATGCCAGATTA
CGTATATCCTGGCAGCGATCGCTATTTTCCATGAGTGAACGAACCTGGTCGAAATCAGTGCGTTCGAACG
CTAGAGCCTGTTTTGCACGTTCACCGGCATCAACGTTTTCTTTTCGGATCCGCCGCATAACCAGTGAAAC
AGCATTGCTGTCACTTGGTCGTGGCAGCCCGGACCGACGATGAAGCATGTTTAGCTGGCCCAAATGTTGC
TGGATAGTTTTTACTGCCAGACCGCGCGCCTGAAGATATAGAAGATAATCGCGAACATCTTCAGGTTCTG
CGGGAAACCATTTCCGGTTATTCAACTTGCACCATGCCGCCCACGACCGGCAAACGGACAGAAGCATTTT
CCAGGTATGCTCAGAAAACGCCTGGCGATCCCTGAACATGTCCATCAGGTTCTTGCGAACCTCATCACTC
GTTGCATCGACCGGTAATGCAGGCAAATTTTGGTGTACGGTCAGTAAATTGGACATAGGACCGGGGTTTT
CTTCCACGTCTCCTGCTTGCTTTAACAGAGAGAAGTTCGTGGCTCCGGATCCCTTGTACAGCTCGTCCAT
GCCGAGAGTGATCCCGGCGGCGGTCACGAACTCCAGCAGGACCATGTGATCGCGCTTCTCGTTGGGGTCT
TTGCTCAGGGCGGACTGGGTGCTCAGGTAGTGGTTGTCGGGCAGCAGCACGGGGCCGTCGCCGATGGGGG
TGTTCTGCTGGTAGTGGTCGGCGAGCTGCACGCTGCCGTCCTCGATGTTGTGGCGGATCTTGAAGTTCAC
CTTGATGCCGTTCTTCTGCTTGTCGGCCATGATATAGACGTTGTGGCTGTTGTAGTTGTACTCCAGCTTG
TGCCCCAGGATGTTGCCGTCCTCCTTGAAGTCGATGCCCTTCAGCTCGATGCGGTTCACCAGGGTGTCGC
CCTCGAACTTCACCTCGGCGCGGGTCTTGTAGTTGCCGTCGTCCTTGAAGAAGATGGTGCGCTCCTGGAC
GTAGCCTTCGGGCATGGCGGACTTGAAGAAGTCGTGCTGCTTCATGTGGTCGGGGTAGCGGCTGAAGCAC
TGCACGCCGTAGGTCAGGGTGGTCACGAGGGTGGGCCAGGGCACGGGCAGCTTGCCGGTGGTGCAGATGA
ACTTCAGGGTCAGCTTGCCGTAGGTGGCATCGCCCTCGCCCTCGCCGGACACGCTGAACTTGTGGCCGTT
TACGTCGCCGTCCAGCTCGACCAGGATGGGCACCACCCCGGTGAACAGCTCCTCGCCCTTGCTCACCATG
TTTGACTTTGAATTCACTAGTAAATAATTCACTCAACTTTGTTAAAGTCGCTTTGAAAATTTGCTTTGAG
TCGCTTGCTTAGCTTTGTTGCTTTCGCTTCGCTTGATTCAAATTCACTGACAACGCGCCGCGAGACCGCG
CTTATATATGAAACGCCAGGAGGCGGGCTGCCCGGTTCGGGCCCGACATCTTTCTAGAAGATCTCCTACA
ATATTCTCAGCTGCCATGGAAAATCGATGTTCTTCTTTTATTCTCTCAAGATTTTCAGGCTGTATATTAA
AACTTATATTAAGAACTATGCTAACCACCTCATCAGGAACCGTTGTAGGTGGCGTGGGTTTTCTTGGCAA
TCGACTCTCATGAAAACTACGAGCTAAATATTCAATATGTTCCTCTTGACCAACTTTATTCTGCATTTTT
TTTGAACGAGGTTTAGAGCAAGCTTCAGGAAACTGAGACAGGAATTTTATTAAAAATTTAAATTTTGAAG
AAAGTTCAGGGTTAATAGCATCCATTTTTTGCTTTGCAAGTTCCTCAGCATTCTTAACAAAAGACGTCTC
TTTTGACATGTTTAAAGTTTAAACCTCCTGTGTGAAATTGTTATCCGCTCACAATTCCACACATTATACG
AGCCGGAAGCATAAAGTGTAAAGCCTGGGGTGCCTAATGAGTGAGCTAACTCACATTAATTGCGTTGCGC
TCACTGCCAATTGCTTTCCAGTCGGGAAACCTGTCGTGCCAGCTGCATTAATGAATCGGCCAACGCGCGG
GGAGAGGCGGTTTGCGTATTGGGCGCTCTTCCGCTTCCTCGCTCACTGACTCGCTGCGCTCGGTCGTTCG
GCTGCGGCGAGCGGTATCAGCTCACTCAAAGGCGGTAATACGGTTATCCACAGAATCAGGGGATAACGCA
GGAAAGAACATGTGAGCAAAAGGCCAGCAAAAGGCCAGGAACCGTAAAAAGGCCGCGTTGCTGGCGTTTT
TCCATAGGCTCCGCCCCCCTGACGAGCATCACAAAAATCGACGCTCAAGTCAGAGGTGGCGAAACCCGAC
AGGACTATAAAGATACCAGGCGTTTCCCCCTGGAAGCTCCCTCGTGCGCTCTCCTGTTCCGACCCTGCCG
CTTACCGGATACCTGTCCGCCTTTCTCCCTTCGGGAAGCGTGGCGCTTTCTCATAGCTCACGCTGTAGGT
ATCTCAGTTCGGTGTAGGTCGTTCGCTCCAAGCTGGGCTGTGTGCACGAACCCCCCGTTCAGCCCGACCG
CTGCGCCTTATCCGGTAACTATCGTCTTGAGTCCAACCCGGTAAGACACGACTTATCGCCACTGGCAGCA
GCCACTGGTAACAGGATTAGCAGAGCGAGGTATGTAGGCGGTGCTACAGAGTTCTTGAAGTGGTGGCCTA
ACTACGGCTACACTAGAAGAACAGTATTTGGTATCTGCGCTCTGCTGAAGCCAGTTACCTTCGGAAAAAG
AGTTGGTAGCTCTTGATCCGGCAAACAAACCACCGCTGGTAGCGGTGGTTTTTTTGTTTGCAAGCAGCAG
ATTACGCGCAGAAAAAAAGGATCTCAAGAAGATCCTTTGATCTTTTCTACGGGGTCTGACGCTCAGTGGA
ACGAAAACTCACGTTAAGGGATTTTGGTCATGAGATTATCAAAAAGGATCTTCACCTAGAT
